>Addgene plasmid #108237 | pSW002-PpsbA_mTurquoise2 | addgene full sequence | sequence record 210266 | Addgene NGS Result
TGGTACTGATGGCGGTTTCCCATCTAACCGAATCCATGAACCGATACCGGGAAGGGAAGGGAGACAAGCC
CGGCCGCGTGTTCCGTCCACACGTTGCGGACGTACTCAAGTTCTGCCGGCGAGCCGATGGCGGAAAGCAG
AAAGACGACCTGGTAGAAACCTGCATTCGGTTAAACACCACGCACGTTGCCATGCAGCGTACGAAGAAGG
CCAAGAACGGCCGCCTGGTGACGGTATCCGAGGGTGAAGCCTTGATTAGCCGCTACAAGATCGTAAAGAG
CGAAACCGGGCGGCCGGAGTACATCGAGATCGAGCTAGCTGATTGGATGTACCGCGAGATCACAGAAGGC
AAGAACCCGGACGTGCTGACGGTTCACCCCGATTACTTTTTGATCGATCCCGGCATCGGCCGTTTTCTCT
ACCGCCTGGCACGCCGCGCCGCAGGCAAGGCAGAAGCCAGATGGTTGTTCAAGACGATCTACGAACGCAG
TGGCAGCGCCGGAGAGTTCAAGAAGTTCTGTTTCACCGTGCGCAAGCTGATCGGGTCAAATGACCTGCCG
GAGTACGATTTGAAGGAGGAGGCGGGGCAGGCTGGCCCGATCCTAGTCATGCGCTACCGCAACCTGATCG
AGGGCGAAGCATCCGCCGGTTCCTAATGTACGGAGCAGATGCTAGGGCAAATTGCCCTAGCAGGGGAAAA
AGGTCGAAAAGGTCTCTTTCCTGTGGATAGCACGTACATTGGGAACCCAAAGCCGTACATTGGGAACCGG
AACCCGTACATTGGGAACCCAAAGCCGTACATTGGGAACCGGTCACACATGTAAGTGACTGATATAAAAG
AGAAAAAAGGCGATTTTTCCGCCTAAAACTCTTTAAAACTTATTAAAACTCTTAAAACCCGCCTGGCCTG
TGCATAACTGTCTGGCCAGCGCACAGCCGAAGAGCTGCAAAAAGCGCCTACCCTTCGGTCGCTGCGCTCC
CTACGCCCCGCCGCTTCGCGTCGGCCTATCGCGGCCGATGGCCGCTCAAAAATGGCTGGCCTACGGCCAG
GCAATCTACCAGGGCGCGGACAAGCCGCGCCGTCGCCACTCGACCGCCGGCGCTGAGGTCTGCCTCGTGA
AGAAGGTGTTGCTGACTCATACCAGGCAATGGCAACAACGTTGCGCAAACTATTAACTGGCGAACTACTT
ACTCTAGCTTCCCGGCAACAATTAATAGACTGGATGGAGGCGGATAAAGTTGCAGGACCACTTCTGCGCT
CGGCCCTTCCGGCTGGCTGGTTTATTGCTGATAAATCTGGAGCCGGTGAGCGTGGGTCTCGCGGTATCAT
TGCAGCACTGGGGCCAGATGGTAAGCCCTCCCGTATCGTAGTTATCTACACGACGGGGAGTCAGGCAACT
ATGGATGAACGAAATAGACAGATCGCTGAGATAGGTGCCTCACTGATTAAGCATTGGTAACTGTCAGACC
AAGTTTACTCATATATACTTTAGATTGATTTAAAACTTCATTTTTAATTTAAAAGGATCTAGGTGAAGAT
CCTTTTTGATAATCTCATGACCAAAATCCCTTAACGTGAGTTTTCGTTCCACTGAGCGTCAGACCCCTTA
ATAAGATGATCTTCTTGAGATCGTTTTGGTCTGCGCGTAATCTCTTGCTCTGAAAACGAAAAAACCGCCT
TGCAGGGCGGTTTTTCGAAGGTTCTCTGAGCTACCAACTCTTTGAACCGAGGTAACTGGCTTGGAGGAGC
GCAGTCACCAAAACTTGTCCTTTCAGTTTAGCCTTAACCGGCGCATGACTTCAAGACTAACTCCTCTAAA
TCAATTACCAGTGGCTGCTGCCAGTGGTGCTTTTGCATGTCTTTCCGGGTTGGACTCAAGACGATAGTTA
CCGGATAAGGCGCAGCGGTCGGACTGAACGGGGGGTTCGTGCATACAGTCCAGCTTGGAGCGAACTGCCT
ACCCGGAACTGAGTGTCAGGCGTGGAATGAGACAAACGCGGCCATAACAGCGGAATGACACCGGTAAACC
GAAAGGCAGGAACAGGAGAGCGCACGAGGGAGCCGCCAGGGGGAAACGCCTGGTATCTTTATAGTCCTGT
CGGGTTTCGCCACCACTGATTTGAGCGTCAGATTTCGTGATGCTTGTCAGGGGGGCGGAGCCTATGGAAA
AACGGCTTTGCCGCGGCCCTCTCACTTCCCTGTTAAGTATCTTCCTGGCATCTTCCAGGAAATCTCCGCC
CCGTTCGTAAGCCATTTCCGCTCGCCGCAGTCGAACGACCGAGCGTAGCGAGTCAGTGAGCGAGGAAGCG
GAATATATCCTGTATCACATATTCTGCTGACGCACCGGTGCAGCCTTTTTTCTCCTGCCACATGAAGCAC
TTCACTGACACCCTCATCAGTGCCAACATAGTAAGCCAGTATACACTCCGCTAGCGCTGAGGTCTGCCTC
GTGAAGAAGGTGTTGCTGACTCATACCAGGTAGTCCGAGGAGCTTTATGCTTGTAAACCGTTTTGTGAAA
AAATTTTTAAAATAAAAAAGGGGACCTCTAGGGTCCCCAATTAATTAGTAATATAATCTATTAAAGGTCA
TTCAAAAGGTCATCCACCGGATCAATTCCCCTGCTCGCGCAGGCTGGGTGCCAAGCTCTCGGGTAACATC
AAGGCCCGATCCTTGGAGCCCTTGCCCTCCCGCACGATGATCGTGCCGTGATCGAAATCCAGATCCTTGA
CCCGCAGTTGCAAACCCTCACTGATCCGCTAGTCCGAGGCCTCGAGATGCTTAAAGCTTAGTGATGGTGA
TGATGATGTGCGGCCGCTTACTTGTACAGCTCGTCCATGCCCAGGGTGATGCCGGCCGCGGTCACGAACT
CCAGCAGAACCATGTGGTCGCGTTTTTCGTTAGGATCTTTACTGAGTTTACTTTGGGTGGAGAGGTAATG
GTTGTCAGGCAGCAGAACGGGGCCGTCGCCGATGGGGGTATTTTGTTGATAATGGTCTGCGAGTTGAACA
CCGCCGTCTTCGATATTATGGCGGATTTTAAAATTAGCTTTGATGCCGTTTTTCTGTTTGTCAGCGGTGA
TGTAAACGTTGTCGGAGAAATAGTTGTATTCGAGTTTGTGGCCCAGGATGTTACCGTCTTCCTTAAAATC
AATGCCCTTCAGTTCGATGCGGTTGACCAGGGTATCGCCTTCGAATTTCACTTCGGCCCGAGTTTTGTAG
TTGCCGTCGTCTTTGAAGAAAATGGTGCGTTCTTGAACATAGCCTTCTGGCATGGCGCTTTTGAAGAAAT
CGTGTTGTTTCATATGGTCGGGGTAACGGGCAAAGCATTGGACGCCCCAGCTCAAGGTGGTCACGAGGGT
AGGCCAAGGAACAGGGAGTTTGCCGGTAGTGCAGATAAATTTCAGGGTCAGTTTGCCGTAAGTTGCATCG
CCCTCGCCTTCGCCGCTCACGGAAAATTTATGGCCATTCACGTCGCCATCGAGTTCCACGAGGATTGGCA
CAACGCCGGTAAAGAGCTCTTCGCCCTTGGAATTCATATGTATATCTCCTTCTTAAAGTTAAACAAAATT
ATTTCAAGAGGATCGATCCCCCGTCTCTCTAAAATTGCAGTCATGGTAAAATCTTGGTTTATTTAATTTA
ATCATCAGGGACTCCCAAGCACATTAATTCTTCTCAAAATAGAGAATTGATAGCTTGTTATTCAACAGTA
TAACATGTCTTATACGCCCGTGTCAACCAATATTCATTGAGATCCACGCGTCGACGTCATATGGATCCGA
TATCGCCGTGGCGGCCAGCTTTTGCCATTCTCACCGGATTCAGTCGTCACTCATGGTGATTTCTCACTTG
ATAACCTTATTTTTGACGAGGGGAAATTAATAGGTTGTATTGATGTTGGACGAGTCGGAATCGCAGACCG
ATACCAGGATCTTGCCATCCTATGGAACTGCCTCGGTGAGTTTTCTCCTTCATTACAGAAACGGCTTTTT
CAAAAATATGGTATTGATAATCCTGATATGAATAAATTGCAGTTTCATTTGATGCTCGATGAGTTTTTCT
AATCAGAATTGGTTAATTGGTTGTAACACTGGCAGAGCATTACGCTGACTTGACGGGACGGCGGCTTTGT
TGAATAAATCGAACTTTTGCTGAGTTGAAGGATCAGATCACGCATCTTCCCGACAACGCAGACCGTTCCG
TGGCAAAGCAAAAGTTCAAAATCACCAACTGGTCCACCTACAACAAAGCTCTCATCAACCGTGGCTCCCT
CACTTTCTGGCTGGATGATGGGGCGATTCAGGCCTGGTATGAGTCAGCAACACCTTCTTCACGAGGCAGA
CCTCAGCGCCAGAAGGCCGCCAGAGAGGCCGAGCGCGGCCGTGAGGCTTGGACGCTAGGGCAGGGCATGA
AAAAGCCCGTAGCGGGCTGCTACGGGCGTCTGACGCGGTGGAAAGGGGGAGGGGATGTTGTCTACATGGC
TCTGCTGTAGTGAGTGGGTTGCGCTCCGGCAGCGGTCCTGATCAATCGTCACCCTTTCTCGGTCCTTCAA
CGTTCCTGACAACGAGCCTCCTTTTCGCCAATCCATCGACAATCACCGCGAGTCCCTGCTCGAACGCTGC
GTCCGGACCGGCTTCGTCGAAGGCGTCTATCGCGGCCCGCAACAGCGGCGAGAGCGGAGCCTGTTCAACG
GTGCCGCCGCGCTCGCCGGCATCGCTGTCGCCGGCCTGCTCCTCAAGCACGGCCCCAACAGTGAAGTAGC
TGATTGTCATCAGCGCATTGACGGCGTCCCCGGCCGAAAAACCCGCCTCGCAGAGGAAGCGAAGCTGCGC
GTCGGCCGTTTCCATCTGCGGTGCGCCCGGTCGCGTGCCGGCATGGATGCGCGCGCCATCGCGGTAGGCG
AGCAGCGCCTGCCTGAAGCTGCGGGCATTCCCGATCAGAAATGAGCGCCAGTCGTCGTCGGCTCTCGGCA
CCGAATGCGTATGATTCTCCGCCAGCATGGCTTCGGCCAGTGCGTCGAGCAGCGCCCGCTTGTTCCTGAA
GTGCCAGTAAAGCGCCGGCTGCTGAACCCCCAACCGTTCCGCCAGTTTGCGTGTCGTCAGACCGTCTACG
CCGACCTCGTTCAACAGGTCCAGGGCGGCACGGATCACTGTATTCGGCTGCAACTTTGTCATGCTTGACA
CTTTATCACTGATAAACATAATATGTCCACCAACTTATCAGTGATAAAGAATCCGCGCGTTCAATCGGAC
CAGCGGAGGCTGGTCCGGAGGCCAGACGTGAAACCCAACATACCCCTGATCGTAATTCTGAGCACTGTCG
CGCTCGACGCTGTCGGCATCGGCCTGATTATGCCGGTGCTGCCGGGCCTCCTGCGCGATCTGGTTCACTC
GAACGACGTCACCGCCCACTATGGCATTCTGCTGGCGCTGTATGCGTTGGTGCAATTTGCCTGCGCACCT
GTGCTGGGCGCGCTGTCGGATCGTTTCGGGCGGCGGCCAATCTTGCTCGTCTCGCTGGCCGGCGCCACTG
TCGACTACGCCATCATGGCGACAGCGCCTTTCCTTTGGGTTCTCTATATCGGGCGGATCGTGGCCGGCAT
CACCGGGGCGACTGGGGCGGTAGCCGGCGCTTATATTGCCGATATCACTGATGGCGATGAGCGCGCGCGG
CACTTCGGCTTCATGAGCGCCTGTTTCGGGTTCGGGATGGTCGCGGGACCTGTGCTCGGTGGGCTGATGG
GCGGTTTCTCCCCCCACGCTCCGTTCTTCGCCGCGGCAGCCTTGAACGGCCTCAATTTCCTGACGGGCTG
TTTCCTTTTGCCGGAGTCGCACAAAGGCGAACGCCGGCCGTTACGCCGGGAGGCTCTCAACCCGCTCGCT
TCGTTCCGGTGGGCCCGGGGCATGACCGTCGTCGCCGCCCTGATGGCGGTCTTCTTCATCATGCAACTTG
TCGGACAGGTGCCGGCCGCGCTTTGGGTCATTTTCGGCGAGGATCGCTTTCACTGGGACGCGACCACGAT
CGGCATTTCGCTTGCCGCATTTGGCATTCTGCATTCACTCGCCCAGGCAATGATCACCGGCCCTGTAGCC
GCCCGGCTCGGCGAAAGGCGGGCACTCATGCTCGGAATGATTGCCGACGGCACAGGCTACATCCTGCTTG
CCTTCGCGACACGGGGATGGATGGCGTTCCCGATCATGGTCCTGCTTGCTTCGGGTGGCATCGGAATGCC
GGCGCTGCAAGCAATGTTGTCCAGGCAGGTGGATGAGGAACGTCAGGGGCAGCTGCAAGGCTCACTGGCG
GCGCTCACCAGCCTGACCTCGATCGTCGGACCCCTCCTCTTCACGGCGATCTATGCGGCTTCTATAACAA
CGTGGAACGGGTGGGCATGGATTGCAGGCGCTGCCCTCTACTTGCTCTGCCTGCCGGCGCTGCGTCGCGG
GCTTTGGAGCGGCGCAGGGCAACGAGCCGATCGCTGATCGTGGAAACGATAGGGGCCGCTCTAGTACTAG
CTAGAACTATGATCCAACCCCTCCGCTGCTATAGTGCAGTCGGCTTCTGACGTTCAGTGCAGCCGTCTTC
TGAAAACGACATGTCGCACAAGTCCTAAGTTACGCGACAGGCTGCCGCCCTGCCCTTTTCCTGGCGTTTT
CTTGTCGCGTGTTTTAGTCGCATAAAGTAGAATACTTGCGACTAGAACCGGAGACATTACGCCATGAACA
AGAGCGCCGCCGCTGGCCTGCTGGGCTATGCCCGCGTCAGCACCGACGACCAGGACTTGACCAACCAACG
GGCCGAACTGCACGCGGCCGGCTGCACCAAGCTGTTTTCCGAGAAGATCACCGGCACCAGGCGCGACCGC
CCGGAGCTGGCCAGGATGCTTGACCACCTACGCCCTGGCGACGTTGTGACAGTGACCAGGCTAGACCGCC
TGGCCCGCAGCACCCGCGACCTACTGGACATTGCCGAGCGCATCCAGGAGGCCGGCGCGGGCCTGCGTAG
CCTGGCAGAGCCGTGGGCCGACACCACCACGCCGGCCGGCCGCATGGTGTTGACCGTGTTCGCCGGCATT
GCCGAGTTCGAGCGTTCCCTAATCATCGACCGCACCCGGAGCGGGCGCGAGGCCGCCAAGGCCCGAGGCG
TGAAGTTTGGCCCCCGCCCTACCCTCACCCCGGCACAGATCGCGCACGCCCGCGAGCTGATCGACCAGGA
AGGCCGCACCGTGAAAGAGGCGGCTGCACTGCTTGGCGTGCATCGCTCGACCCTGTACCGCGCACTTGAG
CGCAGCGAGGAAGTGACGCCCACCGAGGCCAGGCGGCGCGGTGCCTTCCGTGAGGACGCATTGACCGAGG
CCGACGCCCTGGCAGCCGCCGAGAATGAACGCCAAGAGGAACAAGCATGAAACCGCACCAGGACGGCCAG
GACGAACCGTTTTTCATTACCGAAGAGATCGAGGCGGAGATGATCGCGGCCGGGTACGTGTTCGAGCCGC
CCGCGCACGTCTCAACCGTGCGGCTGCATGAAATCCTGGCCGGTTTGTCTGATGCCAAGCTGGCGGCCTG
GCCGGCCAGCTTGGCCGCTGAAGAAACCGAGCGCCGCCGTCTAAAAAGGTGATGTGTATTTGAGTAAAAC
AGCTTGCGTCATGCGGTCGCTGCGTATATGATGCGATGAGTAAATAAACAAATACGCAAGGGGAACGCAT
GAAGGTTATCGCTGTACTTAACCAGAAAGGCGGGTCAGGCAAGACGACCATCGCAACCCATCTAGCCCGC
GCCCTGCAACTCGCCGGGGCCGATGTTCTGTTAGTCGATTCCGATCCCCAGGGCAGTGCCCGCGATTGGG
CGGCCGTGCGGGAAGATCAACCGCTAACCGTTGTCGGCATCGACCGCCCGACGATTGACCGCGACGTGAA
GGCCATCGGCCGGCGCGACTTCGTAGTGATCGACGGAGCGCCCCAGGCGGCGGACTTGGCTGTGTCCGCG
ATCAAGGCAGCCGACTTCGTGCTGATTCCGGTGCAGCCAAGCCCTTACGACATATGGGCCACCGCCGACC
TGGTGGAGCTGGTTAAGCAGCGCATTGAGGTCACGGATGGAAGGCTACAAGCGGCCTTTGTCGTGTCGCG
GGCGATCAAAGGCACGCGCATCGGCGGTGAGGTTGCCGAGGCGCTGGCCGGGTACGAGCTGCCCATTCTT
GAGTCCCGTATCACGCAGCGCGTGAGCTACCCAGGCACTGCCGCCGCCGGCACAACCGTTCTTGAATCAG
AACCCGAGGGCGACGCTGCCCGCGAGGTCCAGGCGCTGGCCGCTGAAATTAAATCAAAACTCATTTGAGT
TAATGAGGTAAAGAGAAAATGAGCAAAAGCACAAACACGCTAAGTGCCGGCCGTCCGAGCGCACGCAGCA
GCAAGGCTGCAACGTTGGCCAGCCTGGCAGACACGCCAGCCATGAAGCGGGTCAACTTTCAGTTGCCGGC
GGAGGATCACACCAAGCTGAAGATGTACGCGGTACGCCAAGGCAAGACCATTACCGAGCTGCTATCTGAA
TACATCGCGCAGCTACCAGAGTAAATGAGCAAATGAATAAATGAGTAGATGAATTTTAGCGGCTAAAGGA
GGCGGCATGGAAAATCAAGAACAACCAGGCACCGACGCCGTGGAATGCCCCATGTGTGGAGGAACGGGCG
GTTGGCCAGGCGTAAGCGGCTGGGTTGTCTGCCGGCCCTGCAATGGCACTGGAACCCCCAAGCCCGAGGA
ATCGGCGTGAGCGGTCGCAAACCATCCGGCCCGGTACAAATCGGCGCGGCGCTGGGTGATGACCTGGTGG
AGAAGTTGAAGGCCGCGCAGGCCGCCCAGCGGCAACGCATCGAGGCAGAAGCACGCCCCGGTGAATCGTG
GCAAGCAGCCGCTGATCGAATCCGCAAAGAATCCCGGCAACCGCCGGCAGCCGGTGCGCCGTCGATTAGG
AAGCCGCCCAAGGGCGACGAGCAACCAGATTTTTTCGTTCCGATGCTCTATGACGTGGGCACCCGCGATA
GTCGCAGCATCATGGACGTGGCCGTTTTCCGTCTGTCGAAGCGTGACCGACGAGCTGGCGAGGTGATCCG
CTACGAGCTTCCAGACGGGCACGTAGAGGTTTCCGCAGGGCCGGCCGGCATGGCCAGTGTGTGGGATTAC
GACC
Features (pLannotate 1.2.2; 15 found; start..end, strand, type, name):
    722..916     +  rep_origin     pVS1 oriV: origin of replication for the Pseudomonas plasmid pVS1 (Heeb et al., 2000)
   1146..1459    +  CDS            bla(M) (fragment): β-lactamase lacking the signal sequence; bla(M); allows cytosolic expression of β-lactamase
   1625..2170    +  rep_origin     p15A ori: Plasmids containing the medium-copy-number p15A origin of replication can be propagated in E. coli cells that contain a second plasmid with the ColE1 origin.
   2258..2313    +  rep_origin     RSF ori (fragment): Plasmids containing the RSF 1030 origin of replication can be propagated in E. coli cells that contain additional plasmids with compatible origins.
   2412..2438    -  misc_feature   bom (fragment): basis of mobility region from pBR322
   2621..2758    -  CDS            int (fragment): INT2_ECOLX - Protein inferred from homology: Swiss-Prot protein existence level 3. Putative integrase believed to be involved in the insertion of antibiotic resistance genes into plasmids and transposons. From Escherichia coli.
   2821..3537    -  CDS            mTurquoise2: mTurquoise2 is a basic (constitutively fluorescent) cyan fluorescent protein published in 2012, derived from Aequorea victoria. It is reported to be a rapidly-maturing monomer with very low acid sensitivity.
   3545..3567    -  RBS            RBS: efficient ribosome binding site from bacteriophage T7 gene 10 (Olins and Rangwala, 1989)
   3797..4062    +  CDS            KanR (fragment): aminoglycoside phosphotransferase; aph(3')-Ia; confers resistance to kanamycin
   4203..4349    +  CDS            TRA2_ECOLX (fragment): Protein predicted: Swiss-Prot protein existence level 4. Required for transposition of transposon Tn903. From Escherichia coli.
   4522..5172    -  CDS            TetR: tetracycline resistance regulatory protein; tetR
   5278..6477    +  CDS            TcR: tetracycline efflux protein; tetA; confers resistance to tetracycline
   6738..7139    +  CDS            Y4CG_SINFN (fragment): Protein inferred from homology: Swiss-Prot protein existence level 3. From Sinorhizobium fredii (strain NBRC 101917 / NGR234).
   7699..8328    +  CDS            pVS1 StaA: stability protein from the Pseudomonas plasmid pVS1 (Heeb et al., 2000)
   8757..656     +  CDS            pVS1 RepA (across the origin): replication protein from the Pseudomonas plasmid pVS1 (Heeb et al., 2000)
