[The description below was written by a language model from this plasmid's Addgene catalogue record and pLannotate feature annotations shown in this document.]
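Description:
pSW002-PpsbA_mTurquoise2 is a 9,174 bp low-copy, broad-host-range bacterial expression plasmid built on the pME6031 shuttle backbone, from which several restriction sites were removed to simplify cloning. The feature table shows two replication systems. The pVS1 oriV, together with the pVS1 RepA replication protein and StaA stability protein, supports stable maintenance in Pseudomonas, while a p15A origin allows propagation in E. coli. Selection is by tetracycline, through the tetA efflux gene (TcR) and its divergently oriented tetR regulator. The annotation also picks up short fragments of β-lactamase, a kanamycin phosphotransferase, a Tn903 transposition protein, an integrase, a Sinorhizobium protein homologue, an RSF origin and the pBR322 bom region. These are partial matches that appear to be remnants of the backbone's construction history, and the record lists tetracycline as the only resistance.

The payload is a synthetic cassette of about 980 bp, in which the constitutive PsbA promoter drives mTurquoise2, a rapidly maturing monomeric cyan fluorescent protein derived from Aequorea victoria, here codon optimized for Pseudomonas fluorescens. The coding sequence lies on the reverse strand and is preceded by the efficient ribosome binding site from bacteriophage T7 gene 10. The promoter itself was not picked up by the automated annotation, but it presumably lies upstream of that ribosome binding site. Because expression is constitutive, no inducer is needed to label cells. The plasmid belongs to a suite of vectors made for fluorescence-based imaging of root-colonizing pseudomonads, where cells must stay fluorescent and retain the plasmid during plant colonization studies.
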