Addgene plasmid #108237: pSW002-PpsbA_mTurquoise2
Purpose: Broad host bacterial expression vector with constitutive PsbA promoter. Expresses mTurquoise2; codon optimized for P. fluorescens.
Depositing lab: Rosemarie Wilton. Depositing organization: Argonne National Laboratory. Publication: A New Suite of Plasmid Vectors for Fluorescence-Based Imaging of Root Colonizing Pseudomonads. Wilton R, Ahrendt AJ, Shinde S, Sholto-Douglas DJ, Johnson JL, Brennan MB, Kemner KM. Front Plant Sci. 2018 Feb 1;8:2242. doi: 10.3389/fpls.2017.02242. eCollection 2017. PubMed 29449848.
Backbone
  Vector backbone: pME6031
  Backbone manufacturer: obtained from Culture Collection of Switzerland
  Backbone size w/o insert (bp): 8248
  Total vector size (bp): 9174
  Modifications to backbone: Several restriction sites were removed to facilitate cloning
  Vector type: Bacterial Expression
Growth in bacteria
  Bacterial resistance: Tetracycline, 10 μg/mL
  Growth temperature: 37°C
  Growth strain: DH5alpha
  Copy number: Low Copy
Gene/Insert
  Gene/Insert name: PsbA promoter - mTurquoise2
  Species: Synthetic
  Insert size (bp): 979
Terms and licenses: Academic/Nonprofit Terms; Industry Terms: Not Available to Industry
How to cite: pSW002-PpsbA_mTurquoise2 was a gift from Rosemarie Wilton (Addgene plasmid # 108237 ; http://n2t.net/addgene:108237 ; RRID:Addgene_108237)
